Addgene plasmid #180578: pCMV-R-Cdc42
Purpose: ddRFP sensor of Cdc42
Depositing lab: Won Do Heo. Depositing organization: Korea Advanced Institute of Science and Technology. Publication: Intensiometric biosensors visualize the activity of multiple small GTPases in vivo. Kim J , Lee S, Jung K, Oh WC, Kim N, Son S, Jo Y, Kwon HB, Heo WD. Nat Commun. 2019 Jan 14;10(1):211. doi: 10.1038/s41467-018-08217-3. PubMed 30643148.
Backbone
  Vector backbone: pCMV-EGFP
  Vector type: Mammalian Expression
Growth in bacteria
  Bacterial resistance: Kanamycin, 50 μg/mL
  Growth temperature: 37°C
  Growth strain: DH5alpha
  Copy number: High Copy
Gene/Insert
  Gene/Insert name: ddRFP sensor of Cdc42
  Species: H. sapiens (human), Synthetic
  Cloning method: Restriction Enzyme; 5′ cloning site unknown (unknown if destroyed)
Terms and licenses: Academic/Nonprofit Terms; Industry Terms: Not Available to Industry
How to cite: pCMV-R-Cdc42 was a gift from Won Do Heo (Addgene plasmid # 180578 ; http://n2t.net/addgene:180578 ; RRID:Addgene_180578)
