[The description below was written by a language model from this plasmid's Addgene catalogue record and pLannotate feature annotations shown in this document.]
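Description:
pCMV-R-Cdc42 is a mammalian expression plasmid built on a pCMV-EGFP-type backbone that encodes a red, dimerization-dependent fluorescent protein (ddRFP) biosensor for the Rho-family small GTPase Cdc42. It is maintained at high copy in E. coli through a ColE1/pUC-type origin and selected with kanamycin. The NeoR/KanR (Tn5 aminoglycoside phosphotransferase) gene is preceded by both a bacterial bla promoter and the SV40 enhancer/early promoter and followed by the HSV TK polyadenylation signal, so the same marker can in principle confer G418 resistance in mammalian cells. An f1 origin is also present. The short ble, bGH poly(A) and large T antigen matches in the annotation are fragments that appear to be backbone remnants rather than functional units.

The sensor is driven by the human CMV immediate-early enhancer and promoter and terminated by the SV40 poly(A) signal. The automated annotation labels a roughly 1.6 kb stretch as RRvT, a Discosoma-derived red protein. This most likely reflects sequence similarity to the ddRFP components of the sensor rather than that exact protein. It is followed by a short segment matched to TDsmURFP, probably linker-like sequence, then a residual multiple cloning site and human Cdc42, annotated as a fragment. The record does not spell out the sensor's architecture, for example whether a Cdc42-binding effector domain lies within the upstream region, or exactly how the ddRFP partners are arranged.

ddRFP reporters in general brighten when their two weakly fluorescent or dark partners associate, giving an intensity-based rather than ratiometric readout. In line with the associated work on intensiometric small-GTPase biosensors, this construct is intended for imaging Cdc42 activity in transfected live cells.
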