Features (pLannotate 1.2.2; 17 found; start..end, strand, type, name):
     61..364     +  enhancer       CMV enhancer: human cytomegalovirus immediate early enhancer
    365..568     +  promoter       CMV promoter: human cytomegalovirus (CMV) immediate early promoter
    616..2244    +  CDS            RRvT: RRvT is a basic (constitutively fluorescent) red fluorescent protein published in 2016, derived from Discosoma sp.. It has very low acid sensitivity.
   2245..2310    +  CDS            TDsmURFP (fragment): TDsmURFP is a basic (constitutively fluorescent) near ir fluorescent protein published in 2016, derived from Trichodesmium erythraeum IMS101. It requires the cofactor biliverdin for fluorescence.
   2317..2351    +  misc_feature   MCS (fragment): multiple cloning site
   2356..2894    +  CDS            Cdc42 (fragment): human Rho family small GTPase Cdc42
   2932..2984    +  misc_feature   MCS: multiple cloning site
   3001..3085    +  CDS            large T antigen (fragment): large T antigen from SV40 (simian virus 40)
   3108..3229    +  polyA_signal   SV40 poly(A) signal: SV40 polyadenylation signal
   3263..3691    -  rep_origin     f1 ori (sequence partly withheld): f1 bacteriophage origin of replication; arrow indicates direction of (+) strand synthesis
   3718..3822    +  promoter       AmpR promoter: bla
   3824..4181    +  promoter       SV40 promoter: SV40 enhancer and early promoter
   4216..5010    +  CDS            NeoR/KanR: aminoglycoside phosphotransferase from Tn5; aph(3')-II (or nptII); confers resistance to neomycin, kanamycin, and G418 (Geneticin®)
   5031..5183    +  CDS            ble (fragment): BLE_KLEPN - Experimental evidence at protein level: Swiss-Prot protein existence level 1. Binding protein with a strong affinity to the bleomycin family of antibiotics. Binds to CL990; an antimitotic-antibiotic compound. From Klebsiella pneumoniae.
   5242..5289    +  polyA_signal   HSV TK poly(A) signal: herpes simplex virus thymidine kinase polyadenylation signal (Cole and Stacy, 1985)
   5380..5396    -  polyA_signal   bGH poly(A) signal (fragment): bovine growth hormone polyadenylation signal
   5618..6206    +  rep_origin     ori: high-copy-number ColE1/pMB1/pBR322/pUC origin of replication
>Addgene plasmid #180578 | pCMV-R-Cdc42 | addgene full sequence | sequence record 355545 | Addgene NGS Result
TAGTTATTAATAGTAATCAATTACGGGGTCATTAGTTCATAGCCCATATATGGAGTTCCGCGTTACATAA
CTTACGGTAAATGGCCCGCCTGGCTGACCGCCCAACGACCCCCGCCCATTGACGTCAATAATGACGTATG
TTCCCATAGTAACGCCAATAGGGACTTTCCATTGACGTCAATGGGTGGAGTATTTACGGTAAACTGCCCA
CTTGGCAGTACATCAAGTGTATCATATGCCAAGTACGCCCCCTATTGACGTCAATGACGGTAAATGGCCC
GCCTGGCATTATGCCCAGTACATGACCTTATGGGACTTTCCTACTTGGCAGTACATCTACGTATTAGTCA
TCGCTATTACCATGGTGATGCGGTTTTGGCAGTACATCAATGGGCGTGGATAGCGGTTTGACTCACGGGG
ATTTCCAAGTCTCCACCCCATTGACGTCAATGGGAGTTTGTTTTGGCACCAAAATCAACGGGACTTTCCA
AAATGTCGTAACAACTCCGCCCCATTGACGCAAATGGGCGGTAGGCGTGTACGGTGGGAGGTCTATATAA
GCAGAGCTGGTTTAGTGAACCGTCAGATCCGCTAGCGCTAAGCACCATGGCCACCATCAAAGAGTTCATG
CGCTTCAAGGTGCGCATGGAGGGCTCCATGAACGGCCACGAGTTCGAGATCGAGGGCGAGGGCGAGGGCC
GCCCCTACGAGGGCACCCAGACCGCCAAGCTGAAGGTGACCAAGGGCGGCCCCCTGCCCTTCGCCTGGGA
CATCCTGTCCCCCCAGTTCATGTACGGCTCCGAGGCGTACGTGAGGCACCCCGCCGACATCCCCGATTAC
AAGAAGCTGCCCTTCCCCGAGGGCTTCAAGTGGGAGCGCGTGATGAACTTCGAAGACGGCGGTCTGGTGA
CCGTTACCCAGGACTCCTCCCTGCAGGACGGCACGCTGATCTGCAAGGTGAAGATGCGCGGCACCAACTT
CCCCCCCGACGGCCCCGTAATGCAGAAGAAGACCATGGGCTGGGAGGCCTCCACCGAGATGCTGTACCCC
GAAGACGGCGTGCTGAAGGGCCATAGCTATCAGGCCCTGAAGCTGAAGGACGGCGGCCACTACCTGGTGG
AGTTCGAGACCATCTACATGGCCAAGAAGCCCGTGCAACTGCCCGGCGATTACTGTGTGGACACCAAGCT
GGACATCACCTCCCACAACGAGGACTACACCATCGTGGAACAGTACGGGCGCTCCGAGGGCCGCCACCGT
CTGGGCATGGACGAGCGGTACAAGTTAGGGCATGGTACAGGTAGCACAGGCAGCGGTAGCTCCGGTACCC
TGTACAAGGGCAGCGGCAGCTCCATTTTACCTGGAGATAAAACAAATAAAAAGAAAGAGAAAGAGCGGCC
AGAGATTTCTCTCCCTTCAGATTTTGAACACACAATTCATGTCGGTTTTGATGCTGTCACAGGGGAGTTT
ACGGGAATGCCAGAGCAGTGGGCCCGCTTGCTTCAGGGAAGCGGAGCTACTAACTTCAGCCTGCTGAAGC
AGGCTGGAGACGTGGAGGAGAACCCTGGACCAATGGTGAGCAAGAGCGAGGAGGTCATCAAAGAGTTCAT
GCGCTTCAAGGTGCGCTTGGAGGGCTCCATGAACGGCCACGAGTTCGAGATCGAGGGCGAGGGCGAGGGC
CGCCCCTACGAGGGCACCCAGACCGCCAAGCTGAAGGTGACCAAGGGCGGCCCCCTGCCCTTCGCCTGGG
ACATCCTGTCCCCCCAGATCATGTACGGCTCCAAGGCGTACGTGAAGCACCCCGCCGACGTCCCCGATTA
CATGAAGCTGTCCTTCCCCGAGGGCTTCAAGTGGGAGCGCGTGATGCACTTCGAGGACGGCGGTCTGGTG
ACCGTGACTCAGGACACCTCCCTGCAGGACGGCACGCTGATCTACAAGGTGAAGATGCGCGGCACCAACT
TCCCCCCCGACGGCCCCGTAATGCAGAAGAAGACCTTGGGCTGGGATTATGCCACCGAGCGCCTGTACCC
CGAAGACGGCGTGCTGAAGGGCGAGCTTCTGGGGCGCCTGAAGCTGAAGGACGGCGGCCTCAACCTGGTG
GAGTTCAAGACCATCTACATGGCCAAGAAGCCCGTGCAACTGCCCGGCTACTACTTCGTGGACACCAAGC
TGGGCATCACCTCCCACAACGAGGACTACACCATCGTGGAACAGTACGAGCGCTCCGAGGGCCGCCACCA
CCTGGGGCATGGCACCGGCAGCACCGGCAGCGGCAGCTCCGGTACCGCCTCCTCCGAGGACAACAACCTG
TACAAGTCCGGACTCAGATCTCGAGCTCAAGCTTCGAATTCGGCAATGCAGACAATTAAGTGTGTTGTTG
TGGGCGATGGTGCTGTTGGTAAAACATGTCTCCTGATATCCTACACAACAAACAAATTTCCATCGGAATA
TGTACCGACTGTTTTTGACAACTATGCAGTCACAGTTATGATTGGTGGAGAACCATATACTCTTGGACTT
TTTGATACTGCAGGGCAAGAGGATTATGACAGATTACGACCGCTGAGTTATCCACAAACAGATGTATTTC
TAGTCTGTTTTTCAGTGGTCTCTCCATCTTCATTTGAAAACGTGAAAGAAAAGTGGGTGCCTGAGATAAC
TCACCACTGTCCAAAGACTCCTTTCTTGCTTGTTGGGACTCAAATTGATCTCAGAGATGACCCCTCTACT
ATTGAGAAACTTGCCAAGAACAAACAGAAGCCTATCACTCCAGAGACTGCTGAAAAGCTGGCCCGTGACC
TGAAGGCTGTCAAGTATGTGGAGTGTTCTGCACTTACACAGAGAGGTCTGAAGAATGTGTTTGATGAGGC
TATCCTAGCTGCCCTCGAGCCTCCGGAAACTCAACCCAAAAGGAAGTGCTGTATATTCTAACTCGAGCTC
AAGCTTCGAATTCTGCAGTCGACGGTACCGCGGGCCCGGGATCCACCGGATCTAGATAACTGATCATAAT
CAGCCATACCACATTTGTAGAGGTTTTACTTGCTTTAAAAAACCTCCCACACCTCCCCCTGAACCTGAAA
CATAAAATGAATGCAATTGTTGTTGTTAACTTGTTTATTGCAGCTTATAATGGTTACAAATAAAGCAATA
GCATCACAAATTTCACAAATAAAGCATTTTTTTCACTGCATTCTAGTTGTGGTTTGTCCAAACTCATCAA
TGTATCTTAAGGCGTAAATTGTAAGCGTTAATATTTTGTTAAAATTCGCGTTAAATTTTTGTTAAATCAG
CTCATTTTTTAACCAATAGGCCGAAATCGGCAAAATCCCTTATAAATCAAAAGAATAGACCGAGATAGGG
T
[37 nt withheld, positions 3362-3398]
AAAGAACGTGGACTCCAACGTCAAAGG
[49 nt withheld, positions 3426-3474]
T
[91 nt withheld, positions 3476-3566]
G
[124 nt withheld, positions 3568-3691]
CAGGTGGCACTTTTCGGGGAAATGTGCGCGGAACCCCTATTTGTTTATTTTTCTAAATACATTCAAATAT
GTATCCGCTCATGAGACAATAACCCTGATAAATGCTTCAATAATATTGAAAAAGGAAGAGTCCTGAGGCG
GAAAGAACCAGCTGTGGAATGTGTGTCAGTTAGGGTGTGGAAAGTCCCCAGGCTCCCCAGCAGGCAGAAG
TATGCAAAGCATGCATCTCAATTAGTCAGCAACCAGGTGTGGAAAGTCCCCAGGCTCCCCAGCAGGCAGA
AGTATGCAAAGCATGCATCTCAATTAGTCAGCAACCATAGTCCCGCCCCTAACTCCGCCCATCCCGCCCC
TAACTCCGCCCAGTTCCGCCCATTCTCCGCCCCATGGCTGACTAATTTTTTTTATTTATGCAGAGGCCGA
GGCCGCCTCGGCCTCTGAGCTATTCCAGAAGTAGTGAGGAGGCTTTTTTGGAGGCCTAGGCTTTTGCAAA
GATCGATCAAGAGACAGGATGAGGATCGTTTCGCATGATTGAACAAGATGGATTGCACGCAGGTTCTCCG
GCCGCTTGGGTGGAGAGGCTATTCGGCTATGACTGGGCACAACAGACAATCGGCTGCTCTGATGCCGCCG
TGTTCCGGCTGTCAGCGCAGGGGCGCCCGGTTCTTTTTGTCAAGACCGACCTGTCCGGTGCCCTGAATGA
ACTGCAAGACGAGGCAGCGCGGCTATCGTGGCTGGCCACGACGGGCGTTCCTTGCGCAGCTGTGCTCGAC
GTTGTCACTGAAGCGGGAAGGGACTGGCTGCTATTGGGCGAAGTGCCGGGGCAGGATCTCCTGTCATCTC
ACCTTGCTCCTGCCGAGAAAGTATCCATCATGGCTGATGCAATGCGGCGGCTGCATACGCTTGATCCGGC
TACCTGCCCATTCGACCACCAAGCGAAACATCGCATCGAGCGAGCACGTACTCGGATGGAAGCCGGTCTT
GTCGATCAGGATGATCTGGACGAAGAGCATCAGGGGCTCGCGCCAGCCGAACTGTTCGCCAGGCTCAAGG
CGAGCATGCCCGACGGCGAGGATCTCGTCGTGACCCATGGCGATGCCTGCTTGCCGAATATCATGGTGGA
AAATGGCCGCTTTTCTGGATTCATCGACTGTGGCCGGCTGGGTGTGGCGGACCGCTATCAGGACATAGCG
TTGGCTACCCGTGATATTGCTGAAGAGCTTGGCGGCGAATGGGCTGACCGCTTCCTCGTGCTTTACGGTA
TCGCCGCTCCCGATTCGCAGCGCATCGCCTTCTATCGCCTTCTTGACGAGTTCTTCTGAGCGGGACTCTG
GGGTTCGAAATGACCGACCAAGCGACGCCCAACCTGCCATCACGAGATTTCGATTCCACCGCCGCCTTCT
ATGAAAGGTTGGGCTTCGGAATCGTTTTCCGGGACGCCGGCTGGATGATCCTCCAGCGCGGGGATCTCAT
GCTGGAGTTCTTCGCCCACCCTAGGGGGAGGCTAACTGAAACACGGAAGGAGACAATACCGGAAGGAACC
CGCGCTATGACGGCAATAAAAAGACAGAATAAAACGCACGGTGTTGGGTCGTTTGTTCATAAACGCGGGG
TTCGGTCCCAGGGCTGGCACTCTGTCGATACCCCACCGAGACCCCATTGGGGCCAATACGCCCGCGTTTC
TTCCTTTTCCCCACCCCACCCCCCAAGTTCGGGTGAAGGCCCAGGGCTCGCAGCCAACGTCGGGGCGGCA
GGCCCTGCCATAGCCTCAGGTTACTCATATATACTTTAGATTGATTTAAAACTTCATTTTTAATTTAAAA
GGATCTAGGTGAAGATCCTTTTTGATAATCTCATGACCAAAATCCCTTAACGTGAGTTTTCGTTCCACTG
AGCGTCAGACCCCGTAGAAAAGATCAAAGGATCTTCTTGAGATCCTTTTTTTCTGCGCGTAATCTGCTGC
TTGCAAACAAAAAAACCACCGCTACCAGCGGTGGTTTGTTTGCCGGATCAAGAGCTACCAACTCTTTTTC
CGAAGGTAACTGGCTTCAGCAGAGCGCAGATACCAAATACTGTTCTTCTAGTGTAGCCGTAGTTAGGCCA
CCACTTCAAGAACTCTGTATCACCGCCTACATACCTCGCTCTGCTAATCCTGTTACCAGTGGCTGCTGCC
AGTGGCGATAAGTCGTGTCTTACCGGGTTGGACTCAAGACGATAGTTACCGGATAAGGCGCAGCGGTCGG
GCTGAACGGGGGGTTCGTGCACACAGCCCAGCTTGGAGCGAACGACCTACACCGAACTGAGATACCTACA
GCGTGAGCTATGAGAAAGCGCCACGCTTCCCGAAGGGAGAAAGGCGGACAGGTATCCGGTAAGCGGCAGG
GTCGGAACAGGAGAGCGCACGAGGGAGCTTCCAGGGGGAAACGCCTGGTATCTTTATAGTCCTGTCGGGT
TTCGCCACCTCTGACTTGAGCGTCGATTTTTGTGATGCTCGTCAGGGGGGCGGAGCCTATGGAAAAACGC
CAGCAACGCGGCCTTTTTACGGTTCCTGGCCTTTTGCTGGCCTTTTGCTCACATGTTCTTTCCTGCGTTA
TCCCCTGATTCTGTGGATAACCGTATTACCGCCATGCAT
